Addgene plasmid #23360: pDONR223-PRKAB1
Depositing lab: William Hahn & David Root. Depositing organization: Dana-Farber Cancer Institute. Publication: COT drives resistance to RAF inhibition through MAP kinase pathway reactivation. Johannessen CM, Boehm JS, Kim SY, Thomas SR, Wardwell L, Johnson LA, Emery CM, Stransky N, Cogdill AP, Barretina J, Caponigro G, Hieronymus H, Murray RR, Salehi-Ashtiani K, Hill DE, Vidal M, Zhao JJ, Yang X, Alkan O, Kim S, Harris JL, Wilson CJ, Myer VE, Finan PM, Root DE, Roberts TM, Golub T, Flaherty KT, Dummer R, Weber BL, Sellers WR, Schlegel R, Wargo JA, Hahn WC, Garraway LA. Nature. 2010 Dec 16;468(7326):968-72. doi: 10.1038/nature09627 PubMed 21107320.
Backbone
  Vector backbone: pDONR223
  Backbone manufacturer: Invitrogen
  Backbone size w/o insert (bp): 5005
  Vector type: Gateway Donor vector
Growth in bacteria
  Bacterial resistance: Spectinomycin, 50 μg/mL
  Growth temperature: 37°C
  Growth strain: DH5alpha
  Copy number: High Copy
Gene/Insert
  Gene/Insert name: PRKAB1 (alt name: protein kinase, AMP-activated, beta 1 non-catalytic subunit)
  Species: H. sapiens (human)
  Insert size (bp): 814
  Entrez Gene: PRKAB1 (a.k.a. AMPK, HAMPKb)
  Cloning method: Gateway Cloning
  Sequencing primers: 5′ M13pUC-fwd; 3′ M13rev
Terms and licenses: Academic/Nonprofit Terms; Industry Terms: Not Available to Industry
Depositor comments: The ORF has no Stop codon. This design enables easy recombination into a destination vector to add an epitope tag of choice and Stop codon to the ORF. Do NOT use this plasmid directly for transfections. A set of 4 custom lentiviral vectors is available ( pLX301 (http://www.addgene.org/25895/) , pLX302 (http://www.addgene.org/25896/) , pLX303 (http://www.addgene.org/25897/) , pLX304 (http://www.addgene.org/25890/) ) to be used to express these ORFs in mammalian cells. These plasmids are not included in the kit and must be ordered separately.
How to cite: pDONR223-PRKAB1 was a gift from William Hahn & David Root (Addgene plasmid # 23360 ; http://n2t.net/addgene:23360 ; RRID:Addgene_23360)
