[The description below was written by a language model from this plasmid's Addgene catalogue record.]
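Description:
pDONR223-PRKAB1 is a Gateway entry-type clone built on the pDONR223 donor vector backbone (about 5 kb without insert), carrying the human PRKAB1 open reading frame, which encodes the beta 1 non-catalytic subunit of AMP-activated protein kinase. It is maintained as a high-copy plasmid in standard E. coli cloning strains and selected with spectinomycin. The insert is recorded as roughly 814 bp and was introduced by Gateway recombination, so in the finished clone the ORF is expected to sit between recombination sites that allow it to be moved into compatible destination vectors. No feature table is supplied, so the exact att sites and the origin of replication are not itemised in the record. M13 forward and reverse primer sites flank the insert for sequence verification.

The key design feature is that the ORF lacks a stop codon. This "open" configuration lets the coding sequence be transferred in frame into a destination vector that supplies a C-terminal epitope tag and the terminating stop codon. The plasmid itself has no stated promoter for expression in mammalian cells, and the depositors note that it should not be transfected directly; it is a shuttle and storage form of the ORF rather than an expression construct. A companion set of lentiviral destination vectors (the pLX301 to pLX304 series) is named as the intended route for expressing such ORFs in mammalian cells. The clone belongs to a kinase ORF collection associated with a study that examined how MAP kinase pathway reactivation confers resistance to RAF inhibition, consistent with its use in gain-of-function expression screens.
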