>Addgene plasmid #23360 | pDONR223-PRKAB1 | depositor partial sequence | sequence record 10999 | Author sequence
ATGGGCAATACCAGCAGTGAGCGCGCCGCGCTGGAGCGGCATGGTGGCCATAAGACGCCCCGGAGGGACA
GCTCGGGGGGCACCAAGGACGGGGACAGGCCCAAGATCCTGATGGACAGCCCCGAAGACGCCGACCTCTT
CCACTCCGAGGAAATCAAGGCACCAGAGAAGGAGGAATTCCTGGCCTGGCAGCATGATCTGGAAGTGAAT
GATAAAGCTCCCGCCCAGGCTCGGCCAACGGTGTTTCGATGGACGGGGGGCGGAAAGGAAGTTTACTTAT
CTGGGTCCTTCAACAACTGGAGTAAACTTCCCCTCACCAGAAGCCACAATAACTTTGTAGCCATCCTGGA
TCTGCCGGAAGGAGAGCATCAGTACAAGTTCTTTGTGGATGGTCAGTGGACGCACGACCCTTCCGAGCCC
ATAGTAACCAGCCAGCTTGGCACAGTTAACAACATCATTCAAGTGAAGAAAACTGACTTTGAAGTATTTG
ATGCTTTAATGGTGGATTCCCAAAAGTGCTCCGATGTGTCTGAGCTGTCCAGTTCTCCCCCAGGACCCTA
CCATCAGGAGCCCTACGTCTGCAAACCCGAAGAGCGCTTTCGGGCACCCCCTATTCTCCCCCCACATCTC
CTCCAGGTCATCCTGAACAAGGACACGGGGATTTCCTGTGATCCAGCTTTGCTTCCTGAGCCCAATCACG
TCATGCTGAACCACCTATACGCGCTGTCTATCAAGGATGGAGTGATGGTGCTCAGCGCAACCCACCGGTA
CAAGAAGAAGTACGTCACCACCTTGTTATACAAGCCCATATTGC
