>Addgene plasmid #23360 | pDONR223-PRKAB1 | addgene partial sequence | sequence record 29249 | 23360 with M13rev
GCTGGATGGCAAATAATGATTTTATTTTGACTGATAGTGACCTGTTCGTTGCAACAAATTGATAAGCAAT
GCTTTCTTATAATGCCAACTTTGTACAAGAAAGTTGGCAATATGGGCTTGTATAACAAGGTGGTGACGTA
CTTCTTCTTGTACCGGTGGGTTGCGCTGAGCACCATCACTCCATCCTTGATAGACAGCGCGTATAGGTGG
TTCAGCATGACGTGATTGGGCTCAGGAAGCAAAGCTGGATCACAGGAAATCCCCGTGTCCTTGTTCAGGA
TGACCTGGAGGAGATGTGGGGGGAGAATAGGGGGTGCCCGAAAGCGCTCTTCGGGTTTGCAGACGTAGGG
CTCCTGATGGTAGGGTCCTGGGGGAGAACTGGACAGCTCAGACACATCGGAGCACTTTTGGGAATCCACC
ATTAAAGCATCAAATACTTCAAAGTCAGTTTTCTTCACTTGAATGATGTTGTTAACTGTGCCAAGCTGGC
TGGTTACTATGGGCTCGGAAGGGTCGTGCGTCCACTGACCATCCACAAAGAACTTGTACTGATGCTCTCC
TTCCGGCAGATCCAGGATGGCTACAAAGTTATTGTGGCTTCTGGTGAGGGGAAGTTTACTCCAGTTGTTG
AA
