>Addgene plasmid #23360 | pDONR223-PRKAB1 | addgene partial sequence | sequence record 29250 | 23360 with M13pUC-fwd
TCTAGCTCGGGCCCAAATAATGATTTTATTTTGACTGATAGTGACCTGTTCGTTGCAACAAATTGATGAG
CAATGCTTTTTTATAATGCCAACTTTGTACAAAAAAGTTGGCACCATGGGCAATACCAGCAGTGAGCGCG
CCGCGCTGGAGCGGCATGGTGGCCATAAGACGCCCCGGAGGGACAGCTCGGGGGGCACCAAGGACGGGGA
CAGGCCCAAGATCCTGATGGACAGCCCCGAAGACGCCGACCTCTTCCACTCCGAGGAAATCAAGGCACCA
GAGAAGGAGGAATTCCTGGCCTGGCAGCATGATCTGGAAGTGAATGATAAAGCTCCCGCCCAGGCTCGGC
CAACGGTGTTTCGATGGACGGGGGGCGGAAAGGAAGTTTACTTATCTGGGTCCTTCAACAACTGGAGTAA
ACTTCCCCTCACCAGAAGCCACAATAACTTTGTAGCCATCCTGGATCTGCCGGAAGGAGAGCATCAGTAC
AAGTTCTTTGTGGATGGTCAGTGGACGCACGACCCTTCCGAGCCCATAGTAACCAGCCAGCTTGGCACAG
TTAACAACATCATTCAAGTGAAGAAAACTGACTTTGAAGTATTTGATGCTTTAATGGTGGATTCCCAAAA
GTGCTCCGA
